Addgene plasmid #124311: pYPQ255-x3.7
Purpose: Gateway entry vector with rAPOBEC1 and pcoCas9D10A-x3.7 for C-T base editing
Depositing lab: Yiping Qi. Depositing organization: University of Maryland, College Park. Publication: Improving Plant Genome Editing with High-Fidelity xCas9 and Non-canonical PAM-Targeting Cas9-NG. Zhong Z, Sretenovic S, Ren Q, Yang L, Bao Y, Qi C, Yuan M, He Y, Liu S, Liu X, Wang J, Huang L, Wang Y, Baby D, Wang D, Zhang T, Qi Y, Zhang Y. Mol Plant. 2019 Mar 27. pii: S1674-2052(19)30124-8. doi: 10.1016/j.molp.2019.03.011. PubMed 30928637.
Backbone
  Vector backbone: pNJB91
  Total vector size (bp): 8439
  Vector type: CRISPR
Growth in bacteria
  Bacterial resistance: Spectinomycin, 50 μg/mL
  Growth temperature: 37°C
  Growth strain: DH5alpha
  Copy number: High Copy
Gene/Insert
  Gene/Insert name: rAPOBEC1-pcoCas9D10A_x3.7-UGI
Terms and licenses: Academic/Nonprofit Terms; Industry Terms: Not Available to Industry
How to cite: pYPQ255-x3.7 was a gift from Yiping Qi (Addgene plasmid # 124311 ; http://n2t.net/addgene:124311 ; RRID:Addgene_124311)
