[The description below was written by a language model from this plasmid's Addgene catalogue record and pLannotate feature annotations shown in this document.]
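Description:
pYPQ255-x3.7 is an 8,439 bp Gateway entry clone built on the pNJB91 backbone and catalogued as a CRISPR vector, designed to supply a cytosine base editor for C-to-T editing in plant genome engineering. It is maintained in E. coli at high copy from a ColE1/pUC-type origin and selected with spectinomycin through an aadA (SmR) aminoglycoside adenylyltransferase gene. That gene sits downstream of fragments of a class 1 integron Pc promoter and a gentamicin acetyltransferase gene. Short lacI and lacZα fragments and the rrnB T1 and T2 terminators upstream of the cassette are backbone carry-over, the terminators insulating the insert from read-through transcription.

The payload lies between attL1 and attR5 recombination sites and encodes a single fusion. Rat APOBEC1 cytidine deaminase comes first, followed by a 2xFLAG epitope tag and a Streptococcus pyogenes Cas9, described in the record as a pcoCas9 D10A nickase carrying the xCas9 3.7 variant changes. The fusion ends with the uracil DNA glycosylase inhibitor (UGI) from phage PBS2, and a NOS terminator and polyadenylation signal follows the coding sequence. In this arrangement the nickase is guided to its target, the deaminase converts cytosines to uracil on the displaced strand, and UGI blocks uracil excision so that the change is retained as a C-to-T substitution.

No promoter is annotated upstream of the fusion. This fits an entry clone meant to be combined by an LR reaction with other modules, presumably a guide RNA entry clone and a promoter-bearing destination vector, though the record does not name these partners. An outward-facing T7 promoter lies just beyond attR5. The depositor and sequencing-derived records carry identical features and differ only in their start coordinate.
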