Features (pLannotate 1.2.2; 16 found; start..end, strand, type, name):
     96..119     +  promoter       Pc promoter (fragment): intI1 (promoter lies within the coding sequence); class 1 integron promoter
    295..351     +  CDS            GmR (fragment): gentamycin acetyltransferase; aacC1; confers resistance to gentamycin
    358..1149    +  CDS            SmR: aminoglycoside adenylyltransferase (Murphy, 1985); aadA; confers resistance to spectinomycin and streptomycin
   1242..1830    +  rep_origin     ori: high-copy-number ColE1/pMB1/pBR322/pUC origin of replication
   2013..2105    +  CDS            lacI (fragment): lac repressor; lacI; The lac repressor binds to the lac operator to inhibit transcription in E. coli. This inhibition can be relieved by adding lactose or isopropyl-β-D-thiogalactopyranoside (IPTG).
   2160..2187    -  terminator     rrnB T2 terminator: transcription terminator T2 from the E. coli rrnB gene
   2319..2362    +  terminator     rrnB T1 terminator: Escherichia coli rrnB; transcription terminator T1 from the E. coli rrnB gene
   2409..2445    -  CDS            lacZα (fragment): LacZα fragment of β-galactosidase; lacZ fragment
   2461..2560    +  protein_bind   attL1: mutant version of attL; recombination site for the Gateway® LR reaction LR Clonase™
   2576..3262    +  CDS            Apobec1: ABEC1_RAT - Experimental evidence at protein level: Swiss-Prot protein existence level 1. Catalytic component of the apolipoprotein B mRNA editing enzyme complex which is responsible for the postranscriptional editing of a CAA codon for Gln to a UAA codon for stop in the APOB mRNA. May also play a role in the epigenetic regulation of gene expression by participating in DNA demethylation. From Rattus norvegicus (Rat).
   3317..3364    +  CDS            2xFLAG: two tandem FLAG® epitope tags
   3416..7516    +  CDS            cas9: CAS9_STRP1 - Also known as csn1 From Streptococcus pyogenes serotype M1.
   7586..7834    +  CDS            UGI: UNGI_BPPB2 - Experimental evidence at protein level: Swiss-Prot protein existence level 1. This protein binds specifically and reversibly to the host uracil-DNA glycosylase, preventing removal of uracil residues from PBS2 DNA by the host uracil-excision repair system. From Bacillus phage PBS2 (Bacteriophage PBS2).
   7889..8141    +  terminator     NOS terminator: nopaline synthase terminator and poly(A) signal
   8186..8309    +  protein_bind   attR5: mutant version of attR; recombination site for the Gateway® LR reaction LR Clonase™
   8327..8345    -  promoter       T7 promoter: promoter for bacteriophage T7 RNA polymerase
>Addgene plasmid #124311 | pYPQ255-x3.7 | depositor full sequence | sequence record 237780 | pYPQ255-x3.7 sequence 8439 bps
TGGACCAGCCAGGACAGAAATGCCTCGACTTCGCTGCTACCCAAGGTTGCCGGGTGACGCACACCGTGGA
AACGGATGAAGGCACGAACCCAGTGGACATAAGCCTGTTCGGTTCGTAAGCTGTAATGCAAGTAGCGTAT
GCGCTCACGCAACTGGTCCAGAACCTTGACCGAACGCAGCGGTGGTAACGGCGCAGTGGCGGTTTTCATG
GCTTGTTATGACTGTTTTTTTGGGGTACAGTCTATGCCTCGGGCATCCAAGCAGCAAGCGCGTTACGCCG
TGGGTCGATGTTTGATGTTATGGAGCAGCAACGATGTTACGCAGCAGGGCAGTCGCCCTAAAACAAAGTT
AAACATCATGAGGGAAGCGGTGATCGCCGAAGTATCGACTCAACTATCAGAGGTAGTTGGCGTCATCGAG
CGCCATCTCGAACCGACGTTGCTGGCCGTACATTTGTACGGCTCCGCAGTGGATGGCGGCCTGAAGCCAC
ACAGTGATATTGATTTGCTGGTTACGGTGACCGTAAGGCTTGATGAAACAACGCGGCGAGCTTTGATCAA
CGACCTTTTGGAAACTTCGGCTTCCCCTGGAGAGAGCGAGATTCTCCGCGCTGTAGAAGTCACCATTGTT
GTGCACGACGACATCATTCCGTGGCGTTATCCAGCTAAGCGCGAACTGCAATTTGGAGAATGGCAGCGCA
ATGACATTCTTGCAGGTATCTTCGAGCCAGCCACGATCGACATTGATCTGGCTATCTTGCTGACAAAAGC
AAGAGAACATAGCGTTGCCTTGGTAGGTCCAGCGGCGGAGGAACTCTTTGATCCGGTTCCTGAACAGGAT
CTATTTGAGGCGCTAAATGAAACCTTAACGCTATGGAACTCGCCGCCCGACTGGGCTGGCGATGAGCGAA
ATGTAGTGCTTACGTTGTCCCGCATTTGGTACAGCGCAGTAACCGGCAAAATCGCGCCGAAGGATGTCGC
TGCCGACTGGGCAATGGAGCGCCTGCCGGCCCAGTATCAGCCCGTCATACTTGAAGCTAGACAGGCTTAT
CTTGGACAAGAAGAAGATCGCTTGGCCTCGCGCGCAGATCAGTTGGAAGAATTTGTCCACTACGTGAAAG
GCGAGATCACCAAGGTAGTCGGCAAATAACCCTCGAGCCACCCATGACCAAAATCCCTTAACGTGAGTTA
CGCGTCGTTCCACTGAGCGTCAGACCCCGTAGAAAAGATCAAAGGATCTTCTTGAGATCCTTTTTTTCTG
CGCGTAATCTGCTGCTTGCAAACAAAAAAACCACCGCTACCAGCGGTGGTTTGTTTGCCGGATCAAGAGC
TACCAACTCTTTTTCCGAAGGTAACTGGCTTCAGCAGAGCGCAGATACCAAATACTGTCCTTCTAGTGTA
GCCGTAGTTAGGCCACCACTTCAAGAACTCTGTAGCACCGCCTACATACCTCGCTCTGCTAATCCTGTTA
CCAGTGGCTGCTGCCAGTGGCGATAAGTCGTGTCTTACCGGGTTGGACTCAAGACGATAGTTACCGGATA
AGGCGCAGCGGTCGGGCTGAACGGGGGGTTCGTGCACACAGCCCAGCTTGGAGCGAACGACCTACACCGA
ACTGAGATACCTACAGCGTGAGCTATGAGAAAGCGCCACGCTTCCCGAAGGGAGAAAGGCGGACAGGTAT
CCGGTAAGCGGCAGGGTCGGAACAGGAGAGCGCACGAGGGAGCTTCCAGGGGGAAACGCCTGGTATCTTT
ATAGTCCTGTCGGGTTTCGCCACCTCTGACTTGAGCGTCGATTTTTGTGATGCTCGTCAGGGGGGCGGAG
CCTATGGAAAAACGCCAGCAACGCGGCCTTTTTACGGTTCCTGGCCTTTTGCTGGCCTTTTGCTCACATG
TTCTTTCCTGCGTTATCCCCTGATTCTGTGGATAACCGTATTACCGCCTTTGAGTGAGCTGATACCGCTC
GCCGCAGCCGAACGACCGAGCGCAGCGAGTCAGTGAGCGAGGAAGCGGAAGAGCGCCCAATACGCAAACC
GCCTCTCCCCGCGCGTTGGCCGATTCATTAATGCAGCTGGCACGACAGGTTTCCCGACTGGAAAGCGGGC
AGTGAGCGCAACGCAATTAATACGCGTACCGCGAGCCAGGAAGAGTTTGTAGAAACGCAAAAAGGCCATC
CGTCAGGATGGCCTTCTGCTTAGTTTGATGCCTGGCAGTTTATGGCGGGCGTCCTGCCCGCCACCCTCCG
GGCCGTTGCTTCACAACGTTCAAATCCGCTCCCGGCGGATTTGTCCTACTCAGGAGAGCGTTCACCGACA
AACAACAGATAAAACGAAAGGCCCAGTCTTCCGACTGAGCCTTTCGTTTTATTTGATGCCTGGCAGTTCC
CTACTCTCGCGTTAACGCTTGCATGGATGTTTTCCCAGTCACGACGTTGTAAAACGACGGCCAGTCTTAA
GCTCGGGCCCCAAATAATGATTTTATTTTGACTGATAGTGACCTGTTCGTTGCAACAAATTGATGAGCAA
TGCTTTTTTATAATGCCAACTTTGTACAAAAAAGCAGGCTCCGAATTCGCCCTTCATGAGTTCTGAAACA
GGTCCAGTGGCTGTCGATCCGACTCTGAGGAGGCGCATCGAACCACACGAATTTGAGGTTTTTTTTGATC
CAAGAGAGCTTCGCAAGGAAACTTGTCTCCTGTATGAGATAAATTGGGGAGGAAGACATAGTATCTGGAG
ACACACAAGCCAGAACACCAATAAGCATGTCGAAGTTAACTTCATCGAAAAATTTACGACCGAACGCTAC
TTTTGTCCTAATACACGCTGCAGTATCACTTGGTTCCTTTCGTGGTCACCTTGCGGTGAATGTTCCAGAG
CAATTACGGAGTTTCTCTCGAGATATCCACACGTTACACTTTTCATTTACATAGCTCGGCTTTATCATCA
CGCAGATCCGAGAAATCGCCAGGGGCTGCGCGATCTGATTTCGTCCGGTGTCACCATTCAAATTATGACT
GAGCAGGAATCTGGATACTGCTGGCGCAACTTCGTGAACTACAGTCCGTCGAATGAAGCGCACTGGCCGA
GATATCCCCATCTCTGGGTGCGCTTGTATGTTTTGGAGCTTTATTGTATCATCTTGGGATTGCCACCTTG
TCTTAATATATTGCGCCGGAAACAACCGCAGCTCACTTTTTTCACCATTGCTCTGCAGTCTTGTCACTAC
CAACGCCTCCCCCCGCACATCCTGTGGGCCACAGGCCTTAAATCAGGTTCTGAGACCCCTGGCACAAGTG
AGTCAGCAACACCCGAGTCCACCATGGATTACAAGGATGATGATGATAAGGATTACAAGGATGATGATGA
TAAGATGGCTCCAAAGAAGAAGAGAAAGGTTGGAATCCACGGAGTTCCAGCTGCTGATAAGAAGTACTCT
ATCGGACTTGCCATCGGAACCAACTCTGTTGGATGGGCTGTTATCACCGATGAGTACAAGGTTCCATCTA
AGAAGTTCAAGGTTCTTGGAAACACCGATAGACACTCTATCAAGAAGAACCTTATCGGTGCTCTTCTTTT
CGATTCTGGAGAGACCGCTGAGGCTACCAGATTGAAGAGAACCGCTAGAAGAAGATACACCAGAAGAAAG
AACAGAATCTGCTACCTTCAGGAAATCTTCTCTAACGAGATGGCTAAGGTTGATGATTCTTTCTTCCACA
GACTTGAGGAGTCTTTCCTTGTTGAGGAGGATAAGAAGCACGAGAGACACCCAATCTTCGGAAACATCGT
TGATGAGGTTGCTTACCACGAGAAGTACCCAACCATCTACCACCTTAGAAAGAAGTTGGTTGATTCTACC
GATAAGGCTGATCTTAGACTTATCTACCTTGCTCTTGCTCACATGATCAAGTTCAGAGGACACTTCCTTA
TCGAGGGAGACCTTAACCCAGATAACTCTGATGTTGATAAGTTGTTCATCCAGCTTGTTCAGACCTACAA
CCAGCTTTTCGAGGAGAACCCAATCAACGCTTCTGGAGTTGATGCTAAGGCTATCCTTTCTGCTAGACTT
TCTAAGTCTCGTAGACTTGAGAACCTTATCGCTCAGCTTCCAGGAGAGAAGAAGAACGGACTTTTCGGAA
ACCTTATCGCTCTTTCTCTTGGACTTACCCCAAACTTCAAGTCTAACTTCGATCTTGCTGAGGATACCAA
GTTGCAGCTTTCTAAGGATACCTACGATGATGATCTTGATAACCTTCTTGCTCAGATCGGAGATCAGTAC
GCTGATCTTTTCCTTGCTGCTAAGAACCTTTCTGATGCTATCCTTCTTTCTGACATCCTTAGAGTTAACA
CCGAGATCACCAAGGCTCCACTTTCTGCTTCTATGATCAAGCTCTACGATGAGCACCACCAGGATCTTAC
CCTTTTGAAGGCTCTTGTTAGACAGCAGCTTCCAGAGAAGTACAAGGAAATCTTCTTCGATCAGTCTAAG
AACGGATACGCTGGATACATCGATGGAGGAGCTTCTCAGGAGGAGTTCTACAAGTTCATCAAGCCAATCC
TTGAGAAGATGGATGGAACCGAGGAGCTTCTTGTTAAGTTGAACAGAGAGGATCTTCTTAGAAAGCAGAG
AACCTTCGATAACGGAATCATCCCACACCAGATCCACCTTGGAGAGCTTCACGCTATCCTTCGTAGACAG
GAGGATTTCTACCCATTCTTGAAGGATAACAGAGAGAAGATCGAGAAGATCCTTACCTTCAGAATCCCAT
ACTACGTTGGACCACTTGCTAGAGGAAACTCTCGTTTCGCTTGGATGACCAGAAAGTCTGAGGAGACCAT
CACCCCTTGGAACTTCGAGAAGGTTGTTGATAAGGGAGCTTCTGCTCAGTCTTTCATCGAGAGAATGACC
AACTTCGATAAGAACCTTCCAAACGAGAAGGTTCTTCCAAAGCACTCTCTTCTTTACGAGTACTTCACCG
TTTACAACGAGCTTACCAAGGTTAAGTACGTTACCGAGGGAATGAGAAAGCCAGCTTTCCTTTCTGGAGA
CCAGAAGAAGGCTATCGTTGATCTTCTTTTCAAGACCAACAGAAAGGTTACCGTTAAGCAGTTGAAGGAG
GATTACTTCAAGAAGATCGAGTGCTTCGATTCTGTTGAAATCTCTGGAGTTGAGGATAGATTCAACGCTT
CTCTTGGAACCTACCACGATCTTTTGAAGATCATCAAAGATAAGGACTTCCTTGATAACGAAGAGAACGA
GGATATCCTCGAGGACATCGTTCTTACCTTGACCCTTTTCGAGGATAGAGAGATGATCGAGGAGAGACTC
AAGACCTACGCTCACCTTTTCGATGATAAGGTTATGAAGCAGTTGAAGAGAAGAAGATACACCGGATGGG
GTAGACTTTCTCGTAAGTTGATCAACGGAATCAGAGATAAGCAGTCTGGAAAGACCATCCTTGATTTCTT
GAAGTCTGATGGATTCGCTAACAGAAACTTCATCCAGCTTATCCACGATGATTCTCTTACCTTCAAGGAG
GACATCCAGAAGGCTCAGGTTTCTGGACAGGGAGATTCTCTTCACGAGCACATCGCTAACCTTGCTGGAT
CTCCAGCTATCAAGAAGGGAATCCTTCAGACCGTTAAGGTTGTTGATGAGCTTGTTAAGGTTATGGGTAG
ACACAAGCCAGAGAACATCGTTATCGAGATGGCTAGAGAGAACCAGACCACCCAGAAGGGACAGAAGAAC
TCTCGTGAGAGAATGAAGAGAATCGAGGAGGGAATCAAGGAGCTTGGATCTCAAATCTTGAAGGAGCACC
CAGTTGAGAACACCCAGCTTCAGAACGAGAAGTTGTACCTTTACTACCTTCAGAACGGAAGAGATATGTA
CGTTGATCAGGAGCTTGACATCAACAGACTTTCTGATTACGATGTTGATCACATCGTTCCACAGTCTTTC
TTGAAGGATGATTCTATCGATAACAAGGTTCTTACCCGTTCTGATAAGAACAGAGGAAAGTCTGATAACG
TTCCATCTGAGGAGGTTGTTAAGAAGATGAAGAACTACTGGAGACAGCTTCTTAACGCTAAGTTGATCAC
CCAGAGAAAGTTCGATAACCTTACCAAGGCTGAGAGAGGAGGACTTTCTGAGCTTGATAAGGCTGGATTC
ATCAAGAGACAGCTTGTTGAGACCAGACAGATCACCAAGCACGTTGCTCAGATCCTTGATTCTCGTATGA
ACACCAAGTACGATGAGAACGATAAGTTGATCAGAGAGGTTAAGGTTATCACCTTGAAGTCTAAGTTGGT
TTCTGATTTCAGAAAGGATTTCCAGTTCTACAAGGTTAGAGAGATCAACAACTACCACCACGCTCACGAT
GCTTACCTTAACGCTGTTGTTGGAACCGCTCTTATCAAGAAGTACCCAAAGTTGGAGTCTGAGTTCGTTT
ACGGAGATTACAAGGTTTACGATGTTAGAAAGATGATCGCTAAGTCTGAGCAGGAGATCGGAAAGGCTAC
CGCTAAGTACTTCTTCTACTCTAACATCATGAACTTCTTCAAGACCGAGATCACCCTTGCTAACGGAGAG
ATCAGAAAGAGACCACTTATCGAGACCAACGGAGAGACCGGAGAGATCGTTTGGGATAAGGGAAGAGATT
TCGCTACCGTTAGAAAGGTTCTTTCTATGCCACAGGTTAACATCGTTAAGAAAACCGAGGTTCAGACCGG
AGGATTCTCTAAGGAGTCTATCCTTCCAAAGAGAAACTCTGATAAGTTGATCGCTAGAAAGAAGGATTGG
GACCCAAAGAAGTACGGAGGATTCGATTCTCCAACCGTTGCTTACTCTGTTCTTGTTGTTGCTAAGGTTG
AGAAGGGAAAGTCTAAGAAGTTGAAGTCTGTTAAGGAGCTTCTTGGAATCACCATCATGGAGCGTTCTTC
TTTCGAGAAGAACCCAATCGATTTCCTTGAGGCTAAGGGATACAAGGAGGTTAAGAAGGATCTTATCATC
AAGTTGCCAAAGTACTCTCTTTTCGAGCTTGAGAACGGAAGAAAGAGAATGCTTGCTTCTGCTGGAGTGC
TTCAGAAGGGAAACGAGCTTGCTCTTCCATCTAAGTACGTTAACTTCCTTTACCTTGCTTCTCACTACGA
GAAGTTGAAGGGATCTCCAGAGGATAACGAGCAGAAGCAGCTTTTCGTTGAGCAGCACAAGCACTACCTT
GATGAGATCATCGAGCAAATCTCTGAGTTCTCTAAGAGAGTTATCCTTGCTGATGCTAACCTTGATAAGG
TTCTTTCTGCTTACAACAAGCACAGAGATAAGCCAATCAGAGAGCAGGCTGAGAACATCATCCACCTTTT
CACCCTTACCAACCTTGGTGCTCCAGCTGCTTTCAAGTACTTCGATACCACCATCGATAGAAAAAGATAC
ACCTCTACCAAGGAGGTTCTTGATGCTACCCTTATCCACCAGTCTATCACCGGACTTTACGAGACCAGAA
TCGATCTTTCTCAGCTTGGAGGAGATAAGAGACCAGCTGCTACCAAGAAGGCTGGACAGGCTAAGAAGAA
GAAGGGAGACGGATCAGGCGGGTCAACAAACCTCAGTGACATCATAGAGAAGGAAACTGGTAAGCAACTG
GTTATTCAAGAGAGCATTCTGATGCTCCCTGAGGAAGTCGAGGAAGTTATAGGAAACAAGCCTGAGAGCG
ATATACTCGTGCATACGGCGTATGACGAGAGCACGGATGAAAATGTGATGCTCTTGACCAGCGATGCGCC
AGAATATAAACCCTGGGCACTGGTTATTCAGGACTCTAACGGGGAAAATAAAATCAAGATGCTCTCAGGT
GGCTCCCCAAAGAAGAAACGCAAGGTTTAGTGGCGGCCGCCGACGTCCGATCGTTCAAACATTTGGCAAT
AAAGTTTCTTAAGATTGAATCCTGTTGCCGGTCTTGCGATGATTATCATATAATTTCTGTTGAATTACGT
TAAGCATGTAATAATTAACATGTAATGCATGACGTTATTTATGAGATGGGTTTTTATGATTAGAGTCCCG
CAATTATACATTTAATACGCGATAGAAAACAAAATATAGCGCGCAAACTAGGATAAATTATCGCGCGCGG
TGTCATCTATGTTACTAGATCGGGAATTGATCCCCCCTCGACAGCTTCCGGAAAGGGCGAATTCGCAACT
TTGTATACAAAAGTTGAACGAGAAACGTAAAATGATATAAATATCAATATATTAAATTAGATTTTGCATA
AAAAACAGACTACATAATACTGTAAAACACAACATATCCAGTCACTATGCCATCCAGCTGATATCCCCTA
TAGTGAGTCGTATTACATGGTCATAGCTGTTTCCTGGCAGCTCTGGCCCGTGTCTCAAAATCTCTGATGT
TACATTGCACAAGATAAAAATATATCATCATGCCTCCTC
