Features (pLannotate 1.2.2; 16 found; start..end, strand, type, name):
    339..431     +  CDS            lacI (fragment): lac repressor; lacI; The lac repressor binds to the lac operator to inhibit transcription in E. coli. This inhibition can be relieved by adding lactose or isopropyl-β-D-thiogalactopyranoside (IPTG).
    486..513     -  terminator     rrnB T2 terminator: transcription terminator T2 from the E. coli rrnB gene
    645..688     +  terminator     rrnB T1 terminator: Escherichia coli rrnB; transcription terminator T1 from the E. coli rrnB gene
    735..771     -  CDS            lacZα (fragment): LacZα fragment of β-galactosidase; lacZ fragment
    787..886     +  protein_bind   attL1: mutant version of attL; recombination site for the Gateway® LR reaction LR Clonase™
    902..1588    +  CDS            Apobec1: ABEC1_RAT - Experimental evidence at protein level: Swiss-Prot protein existence level 1. Catalytic component of the apolipoprotein B mRNA editing enzyme complex which is responsible for the postranscriptional editing of a CAA codon for Gln to a UAA codon for stop in the APOB mRNA. May also play a role in the epigenetic regulation of gene expression by participating in DNA demethylation. From Rattus norvegicus (Rat).
   1643..1690    +  CDS            2xFLAG: two tandem FLAG® epitope tags
   1742..5842    +  CDS            cas9: CAS9_STRP1 - Also known as csn1 From Streptococcus pyogenes serotype M1.
   5912..6160    +  CDS            UGI: UNGI_BPPB2 - Experimental evidence at protein level: Swiss-Prot protein existence level 1. This protein binds specifically and reversibly to the host uracil-DNA glycosylase, preventing removal of uracil residues from PBS2 DNA by the host uracil-excision repair system. From Bacillus phage PBS2 (Bacteriophage PBS2).
   6215..6467    +  terminator     NOS terminator: nopaline synthase terminator and poly(A) signal
   6512..6635    +  protein_bind   attR5: mutant version of attR; recombination site for the Gateway® LR reaction LR Clonase™
   6653..6671    -  promoter       T7 promoter: promoter for bacteriophage T7 RNA polymerase
   6861..6884    +  promoter       Pc promoter (fragment): intI1 (promoter lies within the coding sequence); class 1 integron promoter
   7060..7116    +  CDS            GmR (fragment): gentamycin acetyltransferase; aacC1; confers resistance to gentamycin
   7123..7914    +  CDS            SmR: aminoglycoside adenylyltransferase (Murphy, 1985); aadA; confers resistance to spectinomycin and streptomycin
   8007..156     +  rep_origin     ori (across the origin): high-copy-number ColE1/pMB1/pBR322/pUC origin of replication
>Addgene plasmid #124311 | pYPQ255-x3.7 | addgene full sequence | sequence record 245058 | Addgene NGS Result
AGGTATCCGGTAAGCGGCAGGGTCGGAACAGGAGAGCGCACGAGGGAGCTTCCAGGGGGAAACGCCTGGT
ATCTTTATAGTCCTGTCGGGTTTCGCCACCTCTGACTTGAGCGTCGATTTTTGTGATGCTCGTCAGGGGG
GCGGAGCCTATGGAAAAACGCCAGCAACGCGGCCTTTTTACGGTTCCTGGCCTTTTGCTGGCCTTTTGCT
CACATGTTCTTTCCTGCGTTATCCCCTGATTCTGTGGATAACCGTATTACCGCCTTTGAGTGAGCTGATA
CCGCTCGCCGCAGCCGAACGACCGAGCGCAGCGAGTCAGTGAGCGAGGAAGCGGAAGAGCGCCCAATACG
CAAACCGCCTCTCCCCGCGCGTTGGCCGATTCATTAATGCAGCTGGCACGACAGGTTTCCCGACTGGAAA
GCGGGCAGTGAGCGCAACGCAATTAATACGCGTACCGCGAGCCAGGAAGAGTTTGTAGAAACGCAAAAAG
GCCATCCGTCAGGATGGCCTTCTGCTTAGTTTGATGCCTGGCAGTTTATGGCGGGCGTCCTGCCCGCCAC
CCTCCGGGCCGTTGCTTCACAACGTTCAAATCCGCTCCCGGCGGATTTGTCCTACTCAGGAGAGCGTTCA
CCGACAAACAACAGATAAAACGAAAGGCCCAGTCTTCCGACTGAGCCTTTCGTTTTATTTGATGCCTGGC
AGTTCCCTACTCTCGCGTTAACGCTTGCATGGATGTTTTCCCAGTCACGACGTTGTAAAACGACGGCCAG
TCTTAAGCTCGGGCCCCAAATAATGATTTTATTTTGACTGATAGTGACCTGTTCGTTGCAACAAATTGAT
GAGCAATGCTTTTTTATAATGCCAACTTTGTACAAAAAAGCAGGCTCCGAATTCGCCCTTCATGAGTTCT
GAAACAGGTCCAGTGGCTGTCGATCCGACTCTGAGGAGGCGCATCGAACCACACGAATTTGAGGTTTTTT
TTGATCCAAGAGAGCTTCGCAAGGAAACTTGTCTCCTGTATGAGATAAATTGGGGAGGAAGACATAGTAT
CTGGAGACACACAAGCCAGAACACCAATAAGCATGTCGAAGTTAACTTCATCGAAAAATTTACGACCGAA
CGCTACTTTTGTCCTAATACACGCTGCAGTATCACTTGGTTCCTTTCGTGGTCACCTTGCGGTGAATGTT
CCAGAGCAATTACGGAGTTTCTCTCGAGATATCCACACGTTACACTTTTCATTTACATAGCTCGGCTTTA
TCATCACGCAGATCCGAGAAATCGCCAGGGGCTGCGCGATCTGATTTCGTCCGGTGTCACCATTCAAATT
ATGACTGAGCAGGAATCTGGATACTGCTGGCGCAACTTCGTGAACTACAGTCCGTCGAATGAAGCGCACT
GGCCGAGATATCCCCATCTCTGGGTGCGCTTGTATGTTTTGGAGCTTTATTGTATCATCTTGGGATTGCC
ACCTTGTCTTAATATATTGCGCCGGAAACAACCGCAGCTCACTTTTTTCACCATTGCTCTGCAGTCTTGT
CACTACCAACGCCTCCCCCCGCACATCCTGTGGGCCACAGGCCTTAAATCAGGTTCTGAGACCCCTGGCA
CAAGTGAGTCAGCAACACCCGAGTCCACCATGGATTACAAGGATGATGATGATAAGGATTACAAGGATGA
TGATGATAAGATGGCTCCAAAGAAGAAGAGAAAGGTTGGAATCCACGGAGTTCCAGCTGCTGATAAGAAG
TACTCTATCGGACTTGCCATCGGAACCAACTCTGTTGGATGGGCTGTTATCACCGATGAGTACAAGGTTC
CATCTAAGAAGTTCAAGGTTCTTGGAAACACCGATAGACACTCTATCAAGAAGAACCTTATCGGTGCTCT
TCTTTTCGATTCTGGAGAGACCGCTGAGGCTACCAGATTGAAGAGAACCGCTAGAAGAAGATACACCAGA
AGAAAGAACAGAATCTGCTACCTTCAGGAAATCTTCTCTAACGAGATGGCTAAGGTTGATGATTCTTTCT
TCCACAGACTTGAGGAGTCTTTCCTTGTTGAGGAGGATAAGAAGCACGAGAGACACCCAATCTTCGGAAA
CATCGTTGATGAGGTTGCTTACCACGAGAAGTACCCAACCATCTACCACCTTAGAAAGAAGTTGGTTGAT
TCTACCGATAAGGCTGATCTTAGACTTATCTACCTTGCTCTTGCTCACATGATCAAGTTCAGAGGACACT
TCCTTATCGAGGGAGACCTTAACCCAGATAACTCTGATGTTGATAAGTTGTTCATCCAGCTTGTTCAGAC
CTACAACCAGCTTTTCGAGGAGAACCCAATCAACGCTTCTGGAGTTGATGCTAAGGCTATCCTTTCTGCT
AGACTTTCTAAGTCTCGTAGACTTGAGAACCTTATCGCTCAGCTTCCAGGAGAGAAGAAGAACGGACTTT
TCGGAAACCTTATCGCTCTTTCTCTTGGACTTACCCCAAACTTCAAGTCTAACTTCGATCTTGCTGAGGA
TACCAAGTTGCAGCTTTCTAAGGATACCTACGATGATGATCTTGATAACCTTCTTGCTCAGATCGGAGAT
CAGTACGCTGATCTTTTCCTTGCTGCTAAGAACCTTTCTGATGCTATCCTTCTTTCTGACATCCTTAGAG
TTAACACCGAGATCACCAAGGCTCCACTTTCTGCTTCTATGATCAAGCTCTACGATGAGCACCACCAGGA
TCTTACCCTTTTGAAGGCTCTTGTTAGACAGCAGCTTCCAGAGAAGTACAAGGAAATCTTCTTCGATCAG
TCTAAGAACGGATACGCTGGATACATCGATGGAGGAGCTTCTCAGGAGGAGTTCTACAAGTTCATCAAGC
CAATCCTTGAGAAGATGGATGGAACCGAGGAGCTTCTTGTTAAGTTGAACAGAGAGGATCTTCTTAGAAA
GCAGAGAACCTTCGATAACGGAATCATCCCACACCAGATCCACCTTGGAGAGCTTCACGCTATCCTTCGT
AGACAGGAGGATTTCTACCCATTCTTGAAGGATAACAGAGAGAAGATCGAGAAGATCCTTACCTTCAGAA
TCCCATACTACGTTGGACCACTTGCTAGAGGAAACTCTCGTTTCGCTTGGATGACCAGAAAGTCTGAGGA
GACCATCACCCCTTGGAACTTCGAGAAGGTTGTTGATAAGGGAGCTTCTGCTCAGTCTTTCATCGAGAGA
ATGACCAACTTCGATAAGAACCTTCCAAACGAGAAGGTTCTTCCAAAGCACTCTCTTCTTTACGAGTACT
TCACCGTTTACAACGAGCTTACCAAGGTTAAGTACGTTACCGAGGGAATGAGAAAGCCAGCTTTCCTTTC
TGGAGACCAGAAGAAGGCTATCGTTGATCTTCTTTTCAAGACCAACAGAAAGGTTACCGTTAAGCAGTTG
AAGGAGGATTACTTCAAGAAGATCGAGTGCTTCGATTCTGTTGAAATCTCTGGAGTTGAGGATAGATTCA
ACGCTTCTCTTGGAACCTACCACGATCTTTTGAAGATCATCAAAGATAAGGACTTCCTTGATAACGAAGA
GAACGAGGATATCCTCGAGGACATCGTTCTTACCTTGACCCTTTTCGAGGATAGAGAGATGATCGAGGAG
AGACTCAAGACCTACGCTCACCTTTTCGATGATAAGGTTATGAAGCAGTTGAAGAGAAGAAGATACACCG
GATGGGGTAGACTTTCTCGTAAGTTGATCAACGGAATCAGAGATAAGCAGTCTGGAAAGACCATCCTTGA
TTTCTTGAAGTCTGATGGATTCGCTAACAGAAACTTCATCCAGCTTATCCACGATGATTCTCTTACCTTC
AAGGAGGACATCCAGAAGGCTCAGGTTTCTGGACAGGGAGATTCTCTTCACGAGCACATCGCTAACCTTG
CTGGATCTCCAGCTATCAAGAAGGGAATCCTTCAGACCGTTAAGGTTGTTGATGAGCTTGTTAAGGTTAT
GGGTAGACACAAGCCAGAGAACATCGTTATCGAGATGGCTAGAGAGAACCAGACCACCCAGAAGGGACAG
AAGAACTCTCGTGAGAGAATGAAGAGAATCGAGGAGGGAATCAAGGAGCTTGGATCTCAAATCTTGAAGG
AGCACCCAGTTGAGAACACCCAGCTTCAGAACGAGAAGTTGTACCTTTACTACCTTCAGAACGGAAGAGA
TATGTACGTTGATCAGGAGCTTGACATCAACAGACTTTCTGATTACGATGTTGATCACATCGTTCCACAG
TCTTTCTTGAAGGATGATTCTATCGATAACAAGGTTCTTACCCGTTCTGATAAGAACAGAGGAAAGTCTG
ATAACGTTCCATCTGAGGAGGTTGTTAAGAAGATGAAGAACTACTGGAGACAGCTTCTTAACGCTAAGTT
GATCACCCAGAGAAAGTTCGATAACCTTACCAAGGCTGAGAGAGGAGGACTTTCTGAGCTTGATAAGGCT
GGATTCATCAAGAGACAGCTTGTTGAGACCAGACAGATCACCAAGCACGTTGCTCAGATCCTTGATTCTC
GTATGAACACCAAGTACGATGAGAACGATAAGTTGATCAGAGAGGTTAAGGTTATCACCTTGAAGTCTAA
GTTGGTTTCTGATTTCAGAAAGGATTTCCAGTTCTACAAGGTTAGAGAGATCAACAACTACCACCACGCT
CACGATGCTTACCTTAACGCTGTTGTTGGAACCGCTCTTATCAAGAAGTACCCAAAGTTGGAGTCTGAGT
TCGTTTACGGAGATTACAAGGTTTACGATGTTAGAAAGATGATCGCTAAGTCTGAGCAGGAGATCGGAAA
GGCTACCGCTAAGTACTTCTTCTACTCTAACATCATGAACTTCTTCAAGACCGAGATCACCCTTGCTAAC
GGAGAGATCAGAAAGAGACCACTTATCGAGACCAACGGAGAGACCGGAGAGATCGTTTGGGATAAGGGAA
GAGATTTCGCTACCGTTAGAAAGGTTCTTTCTATGCCACAGGTTAACATCGTTAAGAAAACCGAGGTTCA
GACCGGAGGATTCTCTAAGGAGTCTATCCTTCCAAAGAGAAACTCTGATAAGTTGATCGCTAGAAAGAAG
GATTGGGACCCAAAGAAGTACGGAGGATTCGATTCTCCAACCGTTGCTTACTCTGTTCTTGTTGTTGCTA
AGGTTGAGAAGGGAAAGTCTAAGAAGTTGAAGTCTGTTAAGGAGCTTCTTGGAATCACCATCATGGAGCG
TTCTTCTTTCGAGAAGAACCCAATCGATTTCCTTGAGGCTAAGGGATACAAGGAGGTTAAGAAGGATCTT
ATCATCAAGTTGCCAAAGTACTCTCTTTTCGAGCTTGAGAACGGAAGAAAGAGAATGCTTGCTTCTGCTG
GAGTGCTTCAGAAGGGAAACGAGCTTGCTCTTCCATCTAAGTACGTTAACTTCCTTTACCTTGCTTCTCA
CTACGAGAAGTTGAAGGGATCTCCAGAGGATAACGAGCAGAAGCAGCTTTTCGTTGAGCAGCACAAGCAC
TACCTTGATGAGATCATCGAGCAAATCTCTGAGTTCTCTAAGAGAGTTATCCTTGCTGATGCTAACCTTG
ATAAGGTTCTTTCTGCTTACAACAAGCACAGAGATAAGCCAATCAGAGAGCAGGCTGAGAACATCATCCA
CCTTTTCACCCTTACCAACCTTGGTGCTCCAGCTGCTTTCAAGTACTTCGATACCACCATCGATAGAAAA
AGATACACCTCTACCAAGGAGGTTCTTGATGCTACCCTTATCCACCAGTCTATCACCGGACTTTACGAGA
CCAGAATCGATCTTTCTCAGCTTGGAGGAGATAAGAGACCAGCTGCTACCAAGAAGGCTGGACAGGCTAA
GAAGAAGAAGGGAGACGGATCAGGCGGGTCAACAAACCTCAGTGACATCATAGAGAAGGAAACTGGTAAG
CAACTGGTTATTCAAGAGAGCATTCTGATGCTCCCTGAGGAAGTCGAGGAAGTTATAGGAAACAAGCCTG
AGAGCGATATACTCGTGCATACGGCGTATGACGAGAGCACGGATGAAAATGTGATGCTCTTGACCAGCGA
TGCGCCAGAATATAAACCCTGGGCACTGGTTATTCAGGACTCTAACGGGGAAAATAAAATCAAGATGCTC
TCAGGTGGCTCCCCAAAGAAGAAACGCAAGGTTTAGTGGCGGCCGCCGACGTCCGATCGTTCAAACATTT
GGCAATAAAGTTTCTTAAGATTGAATCCTGTTGCCGGTCTTGCGATGATTATCATATAATTTCTGTTGAA
TTACGTTAAGCATGTAATAATTAACATGTAATGCATGACGTTATTTATGAGATGGGTTTTTATGATTAGA
GTCCCGCAATTATACATTTAATACGCGATAGAAAACAAAATATAGCGCGCAAACTAGGATAAATTATCGC
GCGCGGTGTCATCTATGTTACTAGATCGGGAATTGATCCCCCCTCGACAGCTTCCGGAAAGGGCGAATTC
GCAACTTTGTATACAAAAGTTGAACGAGAAACGTAAAATGATATAAATATCAATATATTAAATTAGATTT
TGCATAAAAAACAGACTACATAATACTGTAAAACACAACATATCCAGTCACTATGCCATCCAGCTGATAT
CCCCTATAGTGAGTCGTATTACATGGTCATAGCTGTTTCCTGGCAGCTCTGGCCCGTGTCTCAAAATCTC
TGATGTTACATTGCACAAGATAAAAATATATCATCATGCCTCCTCTGGACCAGCCAGGACAGAAATGCCT
CGACTTCGCTGCTACCCAAGGTTGCCGGGTGACGCACACCGTGGAAACGGATGAAGGCACGAACCCAGTG
GACATAAGCCTGTTCGGTTCGTAAGCTGTAATGCAAGTAGCGTATGCGCTCACGCAACTGGTCCAGAACC
TTGACCGAACGCAGCGGTGGTAACGGCGCAGTGGCGGTTTTCATGGCTTGTTATGACTGTTTTTTTGGGG
TACAGTCTATGCCTCGGGCATCCAAGCAGCAAGCGCGTTACGCCGTGGGTCGATGTTTGATGTTATGGAG
CAGCAACGATGTTACGCAGCAGGGCAGTCGCCCTAAAACAAAGTTAAACATTATGAGGGAAGCGGTGATC
GCCGAAGTATCGACTCAACTATCAGAGGTAGTTGGCGTCATCGAGCGCCATCTCGAACCGACGTTGCTGG
CCGTACATTTGTACGGCTCCGCAGTGGATGGCGGCCTGAAGCCACACAGTGATATTGATTTGCTGGTTAC
GGTGACCGTAAGGCTTGATGAAACAACGCGGCGAGCTTTGATCAACGACCTTTTGGAAACTTCGGCTTCC
CCTGGAGAGAGCGAGATTCTCCGCGCTGTAGAAGTCACCATTGTTGTGCACGACGACATCATTCCGTGGC
GTTATCCAGCTAAGCGCGAACTGCAATTTGGAGAATGGCAGCGCAATGACATTCTTGCAGGTATCTTCGA
GCCAGCCACGATCGACATTGATCTGGCTATCTTGCTGACAAAAGCAAGAGAACATAGCGTTGCCTTGGTA
GGTCCAGCGGCGGAGGAACTCTTTGATCCGGTTCCTGAACAGGATCTATTTGAGGCGCTAAATGAAACCT
TAACGCTATGGAACTCGCCGCCCGACTGGGCTGGCGATGAGCGAAATGTAGTGCTTACGTTGTCCCGCAT
TTGGTACAGCGCAGTAACCGGCAAAATCGCGCCGAAGGATGTCGCTGCCGACTGGGCAATGGAGCGCCTG
CCGGCCCAGTATCAGCCCGTCATACTTGAAGCTAGACAGGCTTATCTTGGACAAGAAGAAGATCGCTTGG
CCTCGCGCGCAGATCAGTTGGAAGAATTTGTCCACTACGTGAAAGGCGAGATCACCAAGGTAGTCGGCAA
ATAACCCTCGAGCCACCCATGACCAAAATCCCTTAACGTGAGTTACGCGTCGTTCCACTGAGCGTCAGAC
CCCGTAGAAAAGATCAAAGGATCTTCTTGAGATCCTTTTTTTCTGCGCGTAATCTGCTGCTTGCAAACAA
AAAAACCACCGCTACCAGCGGTGGTTTGTTTGCCGGATCAAGAGCTACCAACTCTTTTTCCGAAGGTAAC
TGGCTTCAGCAGAGCGCAGATACCAAATACTGTTCTTCTAGTGTAGCCGTAGTTAGGCCACCACTTCAAG
AACTCTGTAGCACCGCCTACATACCTCGCTCTGCTAATCCTGTTACCAGTGGCTGCTGCCAGTGGCGATA
AGTCGTGTCTTACCGGGTTGGACTCAAGACGATAGTTACCGGATAAGGCGCAGCGGTCGGGCTGAACGGG
GGGTTCGTGCACACAGCCCAGCTTGGAGCGAACGACCTACACCGAACTGAGATACCTACAGCGTGAGCTA
TGAGAAAGCGCCACGCTTCCCGAAGGGAGAAAGGCGGAC
